>Addgene plasmid #99914 | pMulti-sgRNA-LacZ-DsRed | depositor full sequence | sequence record 182682 | Full Sequence
TGCAGCTTATAATGGTTACAAATAAAGCAATAGCATCACAAATTTCACAAATAAAGCATTTTTTTCACTG
CATTCTAGTTGTGGTTTGTCCAAACTCATCAATGTATCTTAAGGCGTCTGCCTTGTCTTCCTTCTGATCA
ATTCCGGCGCGTGCGGCAATCCCTTTTTCACTGCATCCATGGCAGGACGTCCGCCGAGGCAGGCCAAGGC
GACGAGGTGGTCGTTGGAGACGACCGGTGGAAAGCGGGCAGTGAGCGCAACGCAATTAATGTGAGTTAGC
TCACTCATTAGGCACCCCAGGCTTTACACTTTATGCTTCCGGCTCGTATGTTGTGTGGAATTGTGAGCGG
ATAACAATTTCACACAGGAAACAGCTATGACCATGATTACGCCAAGCGCGCAATTAACCCTCACTAAAGG
GAACAAAAGCTGGAGGACCTCGAGGGGGGGCCCGGTACCCAATTCGCCCTATAGTGAGTCGTATTACGCG
CGCTCACTGGCCGTCGTTTTACAACGTCGTGACTGGGAAAACCCTGGCGTTACCCAACTTAATCGCCTTG
CAGCACATCCCCCTTTCGCCAGCTGGCGTAATAGCGAAGAGGCCCGCACCGATCGCCCTTCCCAACAGTT
GCGCAGCCTGAATGGCGAATGGGACGCGCCCTGTAGCGGCGCCCGTCTCCAGGGGGGCACCCGTCAGTGC
ATTGCGCGATGCATGCACTGCCTCCATTGCGGTCACGCCGCCACGTTTTGCAATCTTGAAGACAACAGAA
AGCTCGTAAATTGTAAGCGTTAATATTTTGTTAAAATTCGCGTTAAATTTTTGTTAAATCAGCTCATTTT
TTAACCAATAGGCCGAAATCGGCAAAATCCCTTATAAATCAAAAGAATAGACCGAGATAGGGT
[37 nt withheld, positions 904-940]
AAAGAACGTGGACTCCAACGTCAAAGG
[49 nt withheld, positions 968-1016]
T
[91 nt withheld, positions 1018-1108]
G
[124 nt withheld, positions 1110-1233]
CAGGTGGCACTTTTCGGGGAAATGTGCGCGGAACCCCTATTTGTTTATTTTTCTAAATACATTCAAATAT
GTATCCGCTCATGAGACAATAACCCTGATAAATGCTTCAATAATATTGAAAAAGGAAGAGTCCTGAGGCG
GAAAGAACCAGCTGTGGAATGTGTGTCAGTTAGGGTGTGGAAAGTCCCCAGGCTCCCCAGCAGGCAGAAG
TATGCAAAGCATGCATCTCAATTAGTCAGCAACCAGGTGTGGAAAGTCCCCAGGCTCCCCAGCAGGCAGA
AGTATGCAAAGCATGCATCTCAATTAGTCAGCAACCATAGTCCCGCCCCTAACTCCGCCCATCCCGCCCC
TAACTCCGCCCAGTTCCGCCCATTCTCCGCCCCATGGCTGACTAATTTTTTTTATTTATGCAGAGGCCGA
GGCCGCCTCGGCCTCTGAGCTATTCCAGAAGTAGTGAGGAGGCTTTTTTGGAGGCCTAGGCTTTTGCAAA
GATCGATCAAGAGACAGGATGAGGATCGTTTCGCATGATTGAACAAGATGGATTGCACGCAGGTTCTCCG
GCCGCTTGGGTGGAGAGGCTATTCGGCTATGACTGGGCACAACAGACAATCGGCTGCTCTGATGCCGCCG
TGTTCCGGCTGTCAGCGCAGGGGCGCCCGGTTCTTTTTGTCAAGACCGACCTGTCCGGTGCCCTGAATGA
ACTGCAAGACGAGGCAGCGCGGCTATCGTGGCTGGCCACGACGGGCGTTCCTTGCGCAGCTGTGCTCGAC
GTTGTCACTGAAGCGGGAAGGGACTGGCTGCTATTGGGCGAAGTGCCGGGGCAGGATCTCCTGTCATCTC
ACCTTGCTCCTGCCGAGAAAGTATCCATCATGGCTGATGCAATGCGGCGGCTGCATACGCTTGATCCGGC
TACCTGCCCATTCGACCACCAAGCGAAACATCGCATCGAGCGAGCACGTACTCGGATGGAAGCCGGTCTT
GTCGATCAGGATGATCTGGACGAAGAGCATCAGGGGCTCGCGCCAGCCGAACTGTTCGCCAGGCTCAAGG
CGAGCATGCCCGACGGCGAGGATCTCGTCGTGACCCATGGCGATGCCTGCTTGCCGAATATCATGGTGGA
AAATGGCCGCTTTTCTGGATTCATCGACTGTGGCCGGCTGGGTGTGGCGGACCGCTATCAGGACATAGCG
TTGGCTACCCGTGATATTGCTGAAGAGCTTGGCGGCGAATGGGCTGACCGCTTCCTCGTGCTTTACGGTA
TCGCCGCTCCCGATTCGCAGCGCATCGCCTTCTATCGCCTTCTTGACGAGTTCTTCTGAGCGGGACTCTG
GGGTTCGAAATGACCGACCAAGCGACGCCCAACCTGCCATCACGAGATTTCGATTCCACCGCCGCCTTCT
ATGAAAGGTTGGGCTTCGGAATCGTTTTCCGGGACGCCGGCTGGATGATCCTCCAGCGCGGGGATCTCAT
GCTGGAGTTCTTCGCCCACCCTAGGGGGAGGCTAACTGAAACACGGAAGGAGACAATACCGGAAGGAACC
CGCGCTATGACGGCAATAAAAAGACAGAATAAAACGCACGGTGTTGGGTCGTTTGTTCATAAACGCGGGG
TTCGGTCCCAGGGCTGGCACTCTGTCGATACCCCACCGAGACCCCATTGGGGCCAATACGCCCGCGTTTC
TTCCTTTTCCCCACCCCACCCCCCAAGTTCGGGTGAAGGCCCAGGGCTCGCAGCCAACGTCGGGGCGGCA
GGCCCTGCCATAGCCTCAGGTTACTCATATATACTTTAGATTGATTTAAAACTTCATTTTTAATTTAAAA
GGATCTAGGTGAAGATCCTTTTTGATAATCTCATGACCAAAATCCCTTAACGTGAGTTTTCGTTCCACTG
AGCGTCAGACCCCGTAGAAAAGATCAAAGGATCTTCTTGAGATCCTTTTTTTCTGCGCGTAATCTGCTGC
TTGCAAACAAAAAAACCACCGCTACCAGCGGTGGTTTGTTTGCCGGATCAAGAGCTACCAACTCTTTTTC
CGAAGGTAACTGGCTTCAGCAGAGCGCAGATACCAAATACTGTCCTTCTAGTGTAGCCGTAGTTAGGCCA
CCACTTCAAGAACTCTGTAGCACCGCCTACATACCTCGCTCTGCTAATCCTGTTACCAGTGGCTGCTGCC
AGTGGCGATAAGTCGTGTCTTACCGGGTTGGACTCAAGACGATAGTTACCGGATAAGGCGCAGCGGTCGG
GCTGAACGGGGGGTTCGTGCACACAGCCCAGCTTGGAGCGAACGACCTACACCGAACTGAGATACCTACA
GCGTGAGCTATGAGAAAGCGCCACGCTTCCCGAAGGGAGAAAGGCGGACAGGTATCCGGTAAGCGGCAGG
GTCGGAACAGGAGAGCGCACGAGGGAGCTTCCAGGGGGAAACGCCTGGTATCTTTATAGTCCTGTCGGGT
TTCGCCACCTCTGACTTGAGCGTCGATTTTTGTGATGCTCGTCAGGGGGGCGGAGCCTATGGAAAAACGC
CAGCAACGCGGCCTTTTGGTTCATAGCCCATATATGGAGTTCCGCGTTACATAACTTACGGTAAATGGCC
CGCCTGGCTGACCGCCCAACGACCCCCGCCCATTGACGTCAATAATGACGTATGTTCCCATAGTAACGCC
AATAGGGACTTTCCATTGACGTCAATGGGTGGAGTATTTACGGTAAACTGCCCACTTGGCAGTACATCAA
GTGTATCATATGCCAAGTACGCCCCCTATTGACGTCAATGACGGTAAATGGCCCGCCTGGCATTATGCCC
AGTACATGACCTTATGGGACTTTCCTACTTGGCAGTACATCTACGTATTAGTCATCGCTATTACCATGGT
GATGCGGTTTTGGCAGTACATCAATGGGCGTGGATAGCGGTTTGACTCACGGGGATTTCCAAGTCTCCAC
CCCATTGACGTCAATGGGAGTTTGTTTTGGCACCAAAATCAACGGGACTTTCCAAAATGTCGTAACAACT
CCGCCCCATTGACGCAAATGGGCGGTAGGCGTGTACGGTGGGAGGTCTATATAAGCAGAGCTGGTTTAGT
GAACCGTCAGATCCGCTAGCGCTACCGGACTCAGATCTCGACCGAGTTCCCCGCGCCAGCGGGGTTAAAC
CGCGCCCGCCAGCTTCGAATTCTGCAGTCGACGGTACCGCGGGCCGAGTTCCCCGCGCCAGCGGGGTTAA
ACCGGATCCACCGGTCGCCACCATGGACAACACCGAGGACGTCATCAAGGAGTTCATGCAGTTCAAGGTG
CGCATGGAGGGCTCCGTGAACGGCCACTACTTCGAGATCGAGGGCGAGGGCGAGGGCAAGCCCTACGAGG
GCACCCAGACCGCCAAGCTGCAGGTGACCAAGGGCGGCCCCCTGCCCTTCGCCTGGGACATCCTGTCCCC
CCAGTTCCAGTACGGCTCCAAGGCCTACGTGAAGCACCCCGCCGACATCCCCGACTACATGAAGCTGTCC
TTCCCCGAGGGCTTCACCTGGGAGCGCTCCATGAACTTCGAGGACGGCGGCGTGGTGGAGGTGCAGCAGG
ACTCCTCCCTGCAGGACGGCACCTTCATCTACAAGGTGAAGTTCAAGGGCGTGAACTTCCCCGCCGACGG
CCCCGTAATGCAGAAGAAAACTGCCGGCTGGGAGCCCTCCACCGAGAAGCTGTACCCCCAGGACGGCGTG
CTGAAGGGCGAGATCTCCCACGCCCTGAAGCTGAAGGACGGCGGCCACTACACCTGCGACTTCAAGACCG
TGTACAAGGCCAAGAAGCCCGTGCAGCTGCCCGGCAACCACTACGTGGACTCCAAGCTGGACATCACCAA
CCACAACGAGGACTACACCGTGGTGGAGCAGTACGAGCACGCCGAGGCCCGCCACTCCGGCTCCCAGTAG
CGGCCGCGACTCTAGATCATAATCAGCCATACCACATTTGTAGAGGTTTTACTTGCTTTAAAAAACCTCC
CACACCTCCCCCTGAACCTGAAACATAAAATGAATGCAATTGTTGTTGTTAACTTGTTTAT
Features (pLannotate 1.2.2; 23 found; start..end, strand, type, name):
    267..288     +  protein_bind   CAP binding site: CAP binding activates transcription in the presence of cAMP. E. coli catabolite activator protein
    303..333     +  promoter       lac promoter: promoter for the E. coli lac operon
    341..357     +  protein_bind   lac operator: The lac repressor binds to the lac operator to inhibit transcription in E. coli. This inhibition can be relieved by adding lactose or isopropyl-β-D-thiogalactopyranoside (IPTG). lac repressor encoded by lacI
    402..420     +  promoter       T3 promoter: promoter for bacteriophage T3 RNA polymerase
    436..459     +  misc_feature   MCS (fragment): pBluescript multiple cloning site
    468..486     -  promoter       T7 promoter: promoter for bacteriophage T7 RNA polymerase
    494..649     +  CDS            lacZα (fragment): LacZα fragment of β-galactosidase; lacZ fragment
    654..672     +  rep_origin     f1 ori (fragment): f1 bacteriophage origin of replication; arrow indicates direction of (+) strand synthesis
    805..1233    -  rep_origin     f1 ori (sequence partly withheld): f1 bacteriophage origin of replication; arrow indicates direction of (+) strand synthesis
   1260..1364    +  promoter       AmpR promoter: bla
   1366..1723    +  promoter       SV40 promoter: SV40 enhancer and early promoter
   1758..2552    +  CDS            NeoR/KanR: aminoglycoside phosphotransferase from Tn5; aph(3')-II (or nptII); confers resistance to neomycin, kanamycin, and G418 (Geneticin®)
   2573..2725    +  CDS            ble (fragment): BLE_KLEPN - Experimental evidence at protein level: Swiss-Prot protein existence level 1. Binding protein with a strong affinity to the bleomycin family of antibiotics. Binds to CL990; an antimitotic-antibiotic compound. From Klebsiella pneumoniae.
   2784..2831    +  polyA_signal   HSV TK poly(A) signal: herpes simplex virus thymidine kinase polyadenylation signal (Cole and Stacy, 1985)
   2922..2938    -  polyA_signal   bGH poly(A) signal (fragment): bovine growth hormone polyadenylation signal
   3160..3748    +  rep_origin     ori: high-copy-number ColE1/pMB1/pBR322/pUC origin of replication
   3798..4101    +  enhancer       CMV enhancer: human cytomegalovirus immediate early enhancer
   4102..4305    +  promoter       CMV promoter: human cytomegalovirus (CMV) immediate early promoter
   4328..4354    +  misc_feature   MCS (fragment): multiple cloning site
   4394..4428    +  misc_feature   MCS (fragment): multiple cloning site
   4476..5150    +  CDS            DsRed.M1: DsRed.M1 is a basic (constitutively fluorescent) red fluorescent protein published in 2007, derived from Discosoma sp..
   5168..5251    +  CDS            large T antigen (fragment): large T antigen from SV40 (simian virus 40)
   5274..111     +  polyA_signal   SV40 poly(A) signal (across the origin): SV40 polyadenylation signal
