>Addgene plasmid #99914 | pMulti-sgRNA-LacZ-DsRed | addgene full sequence | sequence record 194885 | Addgene NGS Result
TGCAGCTTATAATGGTTACAAATAAAGCAATAGCATCACAAATTTCACAAATAAAGCATTTTTTTCACTG
CATTCTAGTTGTGGTTTGTCCAAACTCATCAATGTATCTTAAGGCGTCTGCCTTGTCTTCCTTCTGATCA
ATTCCGGCGCGTGCGGCAATCCCTTTTTCACTGCATCCATGGCAGGACGTCCGCCGAGGCAGGCCAAGGC
GACGAGGTGGTCGTTGGAGACGACCGGTGGAAAGCGGGCAGTGAGCGCAACGCAATTAATGTGAGTTAGC
TCACTCATTAGGCACCCCAGGCTTTACACTTTATGCTTCCGGCTCGTATGTTGTGTGGAATTGTGAGCGG
ATAACAATTTCACACAGGAAACAGCTATGACCATGATTACGCCAAGCGCGCAATTAACCCTCACTAAAGG
GAACAAAAGCTGGAGGACCTCGAGGGGGGGCCCGGTACCCAATTCGCCCTATAGTGAGTCGTATTACGCG
CGCTCACTGGCCGTCGTTTTACAACGTCGTGACTGGGAAAACCCTGGCGTTACCCAACTTAATCGCCTTG
CAGCACATCCCCCTTTCGCCAGCTGGCGTAATAGCGAAGAGGCCCGCACCGATCGCCCTTCCCAACAGTT
GCGCAGCCTGAATGGCGAATGGGACGCGCCCTGTAGCGGCGCCCGTCTCCAGGGGGGCACCCGTCAGTGC
ATTGCGCGATGCATGCACTGCCTCCATTGCGGTCACGCCGCCACGTTTTGCAATCTTGAAGACAACAGAA
AGCTCGTAAATTGTAAGCGTTAATATTTTGTTAAAATTCGCGTTAAATTTTTGTTAAATCAGCTCATTTT
TTAACCAATAGGCCGAAATCGGCAAAATCCCTTATAAATCAAAAGAATAGACCGAGATAGGGT
[37 nt withheld, positions 904-940]
AAAGAACGTGGACTCCAACGTCAAAGG
[49 nt withheld, positions 968-1016]
T
[91 nt withheld, positions 1018-1108]
G
[124 nt withheld, positions 1110-1233]
CAGGTGGCACTTTTCGGGGAAATGTGCGCGGAACCCCTATTTGTTTATTTTTCTAAATACATTCAAATAT
GTATCCGCTCATGAGACAATAACCCTGATAAATGCTTCAATAATATTGAAAAAGGAAGAGTCCTGAGGCG
GAAAGAACCAGCTGTGGAATGTGTGTCAGTTAGGGTGTGGAAAGTCCCCAGGCTCCCCAGCAGGCAGAAG
TATGCAAAGCATGCATCTCAATTAGTCAGCAACCAGGTGTGGAAAGTCCCCAGGCTCCCCAGCAGGCAGA
AGTATGCAAAGCATGCATCTCAATTAGTCAGCAACCATAGTCCCGCCCCTAACTCCGCCCATCCCGCCCC
TAACTCCGCCCAGTTCCGCCCATTCTCCGCCCCATGGCTGACTAATTTTTTTTATTTATGCAGAGGCCGA
GGCCGCCTCGGCCTCTGAGCTATTCCAGAAGTAGTGAGGAGGCTTTTTTGGAGGCCTAGGCTTTTGCAAA
GATCGATCAAGAGACAGGATGAGGATCGTTTCGCATGATTGAACAAGATGGATTGCACGCAGGTTCTCCG
GCCGCTTGGGTGGAGAGGCTATTCGGCTATGACTGGGCACAACAGACAATCGGCTGCTCTGATGCCGCCG
TGTTCCGGCTGTCAGCGCAGGGGCGCCCGGTTCTTTTTGTCAAGACCGACCTGTCCGGTGCCCTGAATGA
ACTGCAAGACGAGGCAGCGCGGCTATCGTGGCTGGCCACGACGGGCGTTCCTTGCGCAGCTGTGCTCGAC
GTTGTCACTGAAGCGGGAAGGGACTGGCTGCTATTGGGCGAAGTGCCGGGGCAGGATCTCCTGTCATCTC
ACCTTGCTCCTGCCGAGAAAGTATCCATCATGGCTGATGCAATGCGGCGGCTGCATACGCTTGATCCGGC
TACCTGCCCATTCGACCACCAAGCGAAACATCGCATCGAGCGAGCACGTACTCGGATGGAAGCCGGTCTT
GTCGATCAGGATGATCTGGACGAAGAGCATCAGGGGCTCGCGCCAGCCGAACTGTTCGCCAGGCTCAAGG
CGAGCATGCCCGACGGCGAGGATCTCGTCGTGACCCATGGCGATGCCTGCTTGCCGAATATCATGGTGGA
AAATGGCCGCTTTTCTGGATTCATCGACTGTGGCCGGCTGGGTGTGGCGGACCGCTATCAGGACATAGCG
TTGGCTACCCGTGATATTGCTGAAGAGCTTGGCGGCGAATGGGCTGACCGCTTCCTCGTGCTTTACGGTA
TCGCCGCTCCCGATTCGCAGCGCATCGCCTTCTATCGCCTTCTTGACGAGTTCTTCTGAGCGGGACTCTG
GGGTTCGAAATGACCGACCAAGCGACGCCCAACCTGCCATCACGAGATTTCGATTCCACCGCCGCCTTCT
ATGAAAGGTTGGGCTTCGGAATCGTTTTCCGGGACGCCGGCTGGATGATCCTCCAGCGCGGGGATCTCAT
GCTGGAGTTCTTCGCCCACCCTAGGGGGAGGCTAACTGAAACACGGAAGGAGACAATACCGGAAGGAACC
CGCGCTATGACGGCAATAAAAAGACAGAATAAAACGCACGGTGTTGGGTCGTTTGTTCATAAACGCGGGG
TTCGGTCCCAGGGCTGGCACTCTGTCGATACCCCACCGAGACCCCATTGGGGCCAATACGCCCGCGTTTC
TTCCTTTTCCCCACCCCACCCCCCAAGTTCGGGTGAAGGCCCAGGGCTCGCAGCCAACGTCGGGGCGGCA
GGCCCTGCCATAGCCTCAGGTTACTCATATATACTTTAGATTGATTTAAAACTTCATTTTTAATTTAAAA
GGATCTAGGTGAAGATCCTTTTTGATAATCTCATGACCAAAATCCCTTAACGTGAGTTTTCGTTCCACTG
AGCGTCAGACCCCGTAGAAAAGATCAAAGGATCTTCTTGAGATCCTTTTTTTCTGCGCGTAATCTGCTGC
TTGCAAACAAAAAAACCACCGCTACCAGCGGTGGTTTGTTTGCCGGATCAAGAGCTACCAACTCTTTTTC
CGAAGGTAACTGGCTTCAGCAGAGCGCAGATACCAAATACTGTTCTTCTAGTGTAGCCGTAGTTAGGCCA
CCACTTCAAGAACTCTGTAGCACCGCCTACATACCTCGCTCTGCTAATCCTGTTACCAGTGGCTGCTGCC
AGTGGCGATAAGTCGTGTCTTACCGGGTTGGACTCAAGACGATAGTTACCGGATAAGGCGCAGCGGTCGG
GCTGAACGGGGGGTTCGTGCACACAGCCCAGCTTGGAGCGAACGACCTACACCGAACTGAGATACCTACA
GCGTGAGCTATGAGAAAGCGCCACGCTTCCCGAAGGGAGAAAGGCGGACAGGTATCCGGTAAGCGGCAGG
GTCGGAACAGGAGAGCGCACGAGGGAGCTTCCAGGGGGAAACGCCTGGTATCTTTATAGTCCTGTCGGGT
TTCGCCACCTCTGACTTGAGCGTCGATTTTTGTGATGCTCGTCAGGGGGGCGGAGCCTATGGAAAAACGC
CAGCAACGCGGCCTTTTGGTTCATAGCCCATATATGGAGTTCCGCGTTACATAACTTACGGTAAATGGCC
CGCCTGGCTGACCGCCCAACGACCCCCGCCCATTGACGTCAATAATGACGTATGTTCCCATAGTAACGCC
AATAGGGACTTTCCATTGACGTCAATGGGTGGAGTATTTACGGTAAACTGCCCACTTGGCAGTACATCAA
GTGTATCATATGCCAAGTACGCCCCCTATTGACGTCAATGACGGTAAATGGCCCGCCTGGCATTATGCCC
AGTACATGACCTTATGGGACTTTCCTACTTGGCAGTACATCTACGTATTAGTCATCGCTATTACCATGGT
GATGCGGTTTTGGCAGTACATCAATGGGCGTGGATAGCGGTTTGACTCACGGGGATTTCCAAGTCTCCAC
CCCATTGACGTCAATGGGAGTTTGTTTTGGCACCAAAATCAACGGGACTTTCCAAAATGTCGTAACAACT
CCGCCCCATTGACGCAAATGGGCGGTAGGCGTGTACGGTGGGAGGTCTATATAAGCAGAGCTGGTTTAGT
GAACCGTCAGATCCGCTAGCGCTACCGGACTCAGATCTCGACCGAGTTCCCCGCGCCAGCGGGGTTAAAC
CGCGCCCGCCAGCTTCGAATTCTGCAGTCGACGGTACCGCGGGCCGAGTTCCCCGCGCCAGCGGGGTTAA
ACCGGATCCACCGGTCGCCACCATGGACAACACCGAGGACGTCATCAAGGAGTTCATGCAGTTCAAGGTG
CGCATGGAGGGCTCCGTGAACGGCCACTACTTCGAGATCGAGGGCGAGGGCGAGGGCAAGCCCTACGAGG
GCACCCAGACCGCCAAGCTGCAGGTGACCAAGGGCGGCCCCCTGCCCTTCGCCTGGGACATCCTGTCCCC
CCAGTTCCAGTACGGCTCCAAGGCCTACGTGAAGCACCCCGCCGACATCCCCGACTACATGAAGCTGTCC
TTCCCCGAGGGCTTCACCTGGGAGCGCTCCATGAACTTCGAGGACGGCGGCGTGGTGGAGGTGCAGCAGG
ACTCCTCCCTGCAGGACGGCACCTTCATCTACAAGGTGAAGTTCAAGGGCGTGAACTTCCCCGCCGACGG
CCCCGTAATGCAGAAGAAAACTGCCGGCTGGGAGCCCTCCACCGAGAAGCTGTACCCCCAGGACGGCGTG
CTGAAGGGCGAGATCTCCCACGCCCTGAAGCTGAAGGACGGCGGCCACTACACCTGCGACTTCAAGACCG
TGTACAAGGCCAAGAAGCCCGTGCAGCTGCCCGGCAACCACTACGTGGACTCCAAGCTGGACATCACCAA
CCACAACGAGGACTACACCGTGGTGGAGCAGTACGAGCACGCCGAGGCCCGCCACTCCGGCTCCCAGTAG
CGGCCGCGACTCTAGATCATAATCAGCCATACCACATTTGTAGAGGTTTTACTTGCTTTAAAAAACCTCC
CACACCTCCCCCTGAACCTGAAACATAAAATGAATGCAATTGTTGTTGTTAACTTGTTTAT
Features (pLannotate 1.2.2; 23 found; start..end, strand, type, name):
    267..288     +  protein_bind   CAP binding site: CAP binding activates transcription in the presence of cAMP. E. coli catabolite activator protein
    303..333     +  promoter       lac promoter: promoter for the E. coli lac operon
    341..357     +  protein_bind   lac operator: The lac repressor binds to the lac operator to inhibit transcription in E. coli. This inhibition can be relieved by adding lactose or isopropyl-β-D-thiogalactopyranoside (IPTG). lac repressor encoded by lacI
    402..420     +  promoter       T3 promoter: promoter for bacteriophage T3 RNA polymerase
    436..459     +  misc_feature   MCS (fragment): pBluescript multiple cloning site
    468..486     -  promoter       T7 promoter: promoter for bacteriophage T7 RNA polymerase
    494..649     +  CDS            lacZα (fragment): LacZα fragment of β-galactosidase; lacZ fragment
    654..672     +  rep_origin     f1 ori (fragment): f1 bacteriophage origin of replication; arrow indicates direction of (+) strand synthesis
    805..1233    -  rep_origin     f1 ori (sequence partly withheld): f1 bacteriophage origin of replication; arrow indicates direction of (+) strand synthesis
   1260..1364    +  promoter       AmpR promoter: bla
   1366..1723    +  promoter       SV40 promoter: SV40 enhancer and early promoter
   1758..2552    +  CDS            NeoR/KanR: aminoglycoside phosphotransferase from Tn5; aph(3')-II (or nptII); confers resistance to neomycin, kanamycin, and G418 (Geneticin®)
   2573..2725    +  CDS            ble (fragment): BLE_KLEPN - Experimental evidence at protein level: Swiss-Prot protein existence level 1. Binding protein with a strong affinity to the bleomycin family of antibiotics. Binds to CL990; an antimitotic-antibiotic compound. From Klebsiella pneumoniae.
   2784..2831    +  polyA_signal   HSV TK poly(A) signal: herpes simplex virus thymidine kinase polyadenylation signal (Cole and Stacy, 1985)
   2922..2938    -  polyA_signal   bGH poly(A) signal (fragment): bovine growth hormone polyadenylation signal
   3160..3748    +  rep_origin     ori: high-copy-number ColE1/pMB1/pBR322/pUC origin of replication
   3798..4101    +  enhancer       CMV enhancer: human cytomegalovirus immediate early enhancer
   4102..4305    +  promoter       CMV promoter: human cytomegalovirus (CMV) immediate early promoter
   4328..4354    +  misc_feature   MCS (fragment): multiple cloning site
   4394..4428    +  misc_feature   MCS (fragment): multiple cloning site
   4476..5150    +  CDS            DsRed.M1: DsRed.M1 is a basic (constitutively fluorescent) red fluorescent protein published in 2007, derived from Discosoma sp..
   5168..5251    +  CDS            large T antigen (fragment): large T antigen from SV40 (simian virus 40)
   5274..111     +  polyA_signal   SV40 poly(A) signal (across the origin): SV40 polyadenylation signal
