[The description below was written by a language model from this plasmid's Addgene catalogue record and pLannotate feature annotations shown in this document.]
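Description:
pMulti-sgRNA-LacZ-DsRed is an empty receptor (destination) plasmid built on the pEGFP-N1 backbone, intended for mammalian expression in CRISPR applications. It is designed to accept an assembled array of multiple sgRNA expression units while co-expressing a red fluorescent marker. In E. coli it replicates from a high-copy ColE1/pUC-type origin and is selected with kanamycin. Resistance comes from the Tn5 NeoR/KanR gene, which sits downstream of tandem bacterial (bla) and SV40 early promoters and is terminated by an HSV TK polyadenylation signal. This arrangement also allows G418 selection in mammalian cells. An f1 origin is present as well.

The cloning site is a pBluescript-derived lacZα cassette, comprising the CAP binding site, lac promoter and operator, T3 and T7 promoters flanking a fragment of the multiple cloning site, and a partial lacZα coding region. The name and stated purpose suggest that this cassette is replaced when sgRNA units are inserted, which would permit blue/white discrimination of assembled clones, although the record does not specify the assembly method or the restriction sites used. No sgRNA scaffold or Pol III promoter is annotated in the empty vector, so these elements presumably arrive with the incoming sgRNA modules.

A separate cassette places a monomeric DsRed variant (annotated as DsRed.M1) under the CMV immediate-early enhancer and promoter, followed by an SV40 poly(A) signal. A short SV40 large T antigen-derived fragment is annotated just after the DsRed coding sequence. It could be a nuclear localization signal, but the record does not say. DsRed fluorescence identifies transfected cells carrying the sgRNA array. The associated publication concerns labelling of single nonrepetitive genomic loci and regulation of endogenous genes.
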