Addgene plasmid #99914: pMulti-sgRNA-LacZ-DsRed
Purpose: (Empty Backbone) Receptor plasmid for the assembly of multiple sgRNAs with DsRed coexpression
Depositing lab: Yujie Sun. Depositing organization: Peking University. Publication: Multiplexed sgRNA Expression Allows Versatile Single Nonrepetitive DNA Labeling and Endogenous Gene Regulation. Shao S, Chang L, Sun Y, Hou Y, Fan X, Sun Y. ACS Synth Biol. 2017 Sep 7. doi: 10.1021/acssynbio.7b00268. PubMed 28849913.
Backbone
  Vector backbone: pEGFP-N1
  Vector type: Mammalian Expression, CRISPR
Growth in bacteria
  Bacterial resistance: Kanamycin, 50 μg/mL
  Growth temperature: 37°C
  Growth strain: DH5alpha
  Copy number: High Copy
Gene/Insert
  Gene/Insert name: None
Terms and licenses: Academic/Nonprofit Terms; Industry Terms: Not Available to Industry
How to cite: pMulti-sgRNA-LacZ-DsRed was a gift from Yujie Sun (Addgene plasmid # 99914 ; http://n2t.net/addgene:99914 ; RRID:Addgene_99914)
